Addgene plasmid #112794: His6-Twin-Strep-SUMO-pET28a-EfaCas2
Purpose: To express enterococcus faecalis Cas2 protein in E. coli
Depositing lab: Ailong Ke. Depositing organization: Cornell University. Publication: How type II CRISPR-Cas establish immunity through Cas1-Cas2-mediated spacer integration. Xiao Y, Ng S, Nam KH, Ke A. Nature. 2017 Oct 5;550(7674):137-141. doi: 10.1038/nature24020. Epub 2017 Sep 4. PubMed 28869593.
Backbone
  Vector backbone: His6-Twin-Strep-SUMO-pET28a
  Backbone size w/o insert (bp): 5800
  Vector type: Bacterial Expression
Growth in bacteria
  Bacterial resistance: Kanamycin, 50 μg/mL
  Growth temperature: 37°C
  Growth strain: DH5alpha
  Copy number: Low Copy
Gene/Insert
  Gene/Insert name: EfaCas2
  Species: Synthetic
  Tag / fusion protein: His6-Twin-Strep-SUMO (N terminal on backbone)
  Cloning method: Restriction Enzyme; 5′ cloning site cgcGGATCCATGAGTTATCGATATATGCGTC (destroyed during cloning); 3′ cloning site CCGCTCGAGTTATTCTTCTCCTAAAAAGACA (destroyed during cloning)
  Sequencing primers: 5′ unknown
Terms and licenses: Academic/Nonprofit Terms; Industry Terms: Not Available to Industry
How to cite: His6-Twin-Strep-SUMO-pET28a-EfaCas2 was a gift from Ailong Ke (Addgene plasmid # 112794 ; http://n2t.net/addgene:112794 ; RRID:Addgene_112794)
