[The description below was written by a language model from this plasmid's Addgene catalogue record and pLannotate feature annotations shown in this document.]
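Description:
His6-Twin-Strep-SUMO-pET28a-EfaCas2 is a bacterial expression plasmid of about 6.0 kb, built on a modified pET28a backbone for producing the Enterococcus faecalis Cas2 protein in E. coli. It replicates from a ColE1/pBR322-type origin accompanied by the rop gene and the bom region, consistent with the low copy number recorded for it, and is selected with kanamycin through an aph(3')-Ia resistance gene. An f1 origin is also present. Short tetracycline-resistance fragments flagged by the annotation are pBR322-derived backbone remnants rather than functional markers.

The expression cassette follows the standard pET layout: a T7 promoter with an adjacent lac operator, the T7 gene 10 ribosome binding site, the tagged open reading frame and a T7 terminator, with lacI carried on the plasmid. Transcription therefore depends on a host supplying T7 RNA polymerase and is induced with IPTG. The Cas2 coding sequence, listed as synthetic, was identified by the automated annotation only through similarity to the Streptococcus thermophilus Cas2 homologue. According to the catalogue, it is fused at its N terminus to a His6–Twin-Strep–SUMO module. The feature table detects the yeast SMT3-derived SUMO domain, a thrombin site and a short His-tag-like match upstream, but does not explicitly annotate the Twin-Strep element. The two affinity tags allow purification, and SUMO typically aids solubility and can be removed by a SUMO protease. A vector-encoded His tag lies downstream of the insert, but whether it is translated is not stated in the record. The associated work concerns Cas1–Cas2-mediated spacer integration in type II CRISPR-Cas systems, so the plasmid supplies recombinant Cas2 for such biochemical and structural studies.
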