Features (pLannotate 1.2.2; 22 found; start..end, strand, type, name):
     26..73      -  terminator     T7 terminator: transcription terminator for bacteriophage T7 RNA polymerase
     81..130     -  CDS            SET1 (fragment): solubility-enhancement tag derived from T7 phage gene 10B
    140..157     -  CDS            9xHis (fragment): 9xHis affinity tag
    170..493     -  CDS            cas2 (fragment): CAS2_STRTR - Experimental evidence at protein level: Swiss-Prot protein existence level 1. When the CRISPR3/cas system consisting of cas9-cas1-cas2- csn2-CRISPR3 or just cas9-CRISPR3 is expressed in E.coli it prevents plasmids homologous to spacers 1 or 2 from transforming. From Streptococcus thermophilus.
    498..790     -  CDS            SUMO (fragment): cleavable ubiquitin-like protein tag; S. cerevisiae SMT3 (truncated)
    887..904     -  CDS            thrombin site: thrombin recognition and cleavage site
    915..931     -  CDS            capTEV™ (fragment): composite tag for in vivo biotinylation, TEV protease cleavage, and 6xHis tagging
    950..972     -  RBS            RBS: efficient ribosome binding site from bacteriophage T7 gene 10 (Olins and Rangwala, 1989)
    987..1011    -  protein_bind   lac operator: The lac repressor binds to the lac operator to inhibit transcription in E. coli. This inhibition can be relieved by adding lactose or isopropyl-β-D-thiogalactopyranoside (IPTG). lac repressor encoded by lacI
   1012..1030    -  promoter       T7 promoter: promoter for bacteriophage T7 RNA polymerase
   1052..1331    +  CDS            TcR (fragment): tetracycline efflux protein; tet; confers resistance to tetracycline
   1339..1416    +  promoter       lacI promoter: lacI
   1417..2499    +  CDS            lacI: lac repressor; lacI; The lac repressor binds to the lac operator to inhibit transcription in E. coli. This inhibition can be relieved by adding lactose or isopropyl-β-D-thiogalactopyranoside (IPTG).
   2512..2533    +  protein_bind   CAP binding site: CAP binding activates transcription in the presence of cAMP. E. coli catabolite activator protein
   2548..2839    +  CDS            TcR (fragment): tetracycline efflux protein; tet; confers resistance to tetracycline
   2911..3291    -  CDS            YPB1_ECOLX: Protein predicted: Swiss-Prot protein existence level 4. From Escherichia coli.
   3308..3499    +  CDS            rop: Rop protein, which maintains plasmids at low copy number; rop
   3601..3740    +  misc_feature   bom: basis of mobility region from pBR322
   3926..4514    -  rep_origin     ori: high-copy-number ColE1/pMB1/pBR322/pUC origin of replication
   4636..5451    +  CDS            KanR: aminoglycoside phosphotransferase; aph(3')-Ia; confers resistance to kanamycin in bacteria or G418 (Geneticin®) in eukaryotes
   5460..5517    -  promoter       AmpR promoter (fragment): bla
   5570..5998    -  rep_origin     f1 ori (sequence partly withheld): f1 bacteriophage origin of replication; arrow indicates direction of (+) strand synthesis
>Addgene plasmid #112794 | His6-Twin-Strep-SUMO-pET28a-EfaCas2 | addgene full sequence | sequence record 215734 | Addgene NGS Result
ATCCGGATATAGTTCCTCCTTTCAGCAAAAAACCCCTCAAGACCCGTTTAGAGGCCCCAAGGGGTTATGC
TAGTTATTGCTCAGCGGTGGCAGCAGCCAACTCAGCTTCCTTTCGGGCTTTGTTAGCAGCCGGATCTCAG
TGGTGGTGGTGGTGGTGCTCGAGTTATTCTTCTCCTAAAAAGACAATCCGTTCATCTGAATTAGCAACTC
GATTGTCTTGTTCTCCATGCAAATAAATCATTCGAGAAAATTGTTTTTCTGTTATATTTAATAGTGTAAT
TAGTCCTCTTTGCGGATTATTCTGCTTTAAGCGAGCCAACATTGCTTTATTAGCAGTATCATTCAACAAA
ATTTTGCTGTAAACCGAAAATTGATGCATAATAAATCCTTCATTAATCAAAAATTTCCGGAACTTCCGAT
ACGCTTTCCGGTCACTGGCTGTGTCCGTCGGCATATCAAACATTAATAATAGACGCATATATCGATAACT
CATGGATCCACCAATCTGTTCTCTGTGAGCCTCAATAATATCGTTATCCTCCATGTCCAAATCTTCAGGG
GTCTGATCAGCTTGGATTCTAATACCGTCGTACAAGAATCTTAAGGAGTCCATTTCCTTACCCTGTCTTT
TAGCGAACGCTTCCATCAGCCTTCTTAAAGGAGTGGTCTTTTTGATCTTGAAGAAGATCTCTGAAGATCC
ATCGGACACCTTTAAATTGATGTGAGTCTCAGGCTTGACTTCTGGCTTGACCTCTGGCTTAGCTTCTTGA
TTGACTTCTGAGTCCGACATTTTCTCAAACTGAGGGTGTGACCATGCACTACCACCTGAACCACCACCGC
TACCACCACCTTTTTCAAACTGCGGATGGCTCCAGCTAGCCATATGGCTGCCGCGCGGCACCAGGCCGCT
GCTGTGATGATGATGATGATGGCTGCTGCCCATGGTATATCTCCTTCTTAAAGTTAAACAAAATTATTTC
TAGAGGGGAATTGTTATCCGCTCACAATTCCCCTATAGTGAGTCGTATTAATTTCGCGGGATCGAGATCT
CGATCCTCTACGCCGGACGCATCGTGGCCGGCATCACCGGCGCCACAGGTGCGGTTGCTGGCGCCTATAT
CGCCGACATCACCGATGGGGAAGATCGGGCTCGCCACTTCGGGCTCATGAGCGCTTGTTTCGGCGTGGGT
ATGGTGGCAGGCCCCGTGGCCGGGGGACTGTTGGGCGCCATCTCCTTGCATGCACCATTCCTTGCGGCGG
CGGTGCTCAACGGCCTCAACCTACTACTGGGCTGCTTCCTAATGCAGGAGTCGCATAAGGGAGAGCGTCG
AGATCCCGGACACCATCGAATGGCGCAAAACCTTTCGCGGTATGGCATGATAGCGCCCGGAAGAGAGTCA
ATTCAGGGTGGTGAATGTGAAACCAGTAACGTTATACGATGTCGCAGAGTATGCCGGTGTCTCTTATCAG
ACCGTTTCCCGCGTGGTGAACCAGGCCAGCCACGTTTCTGCGAAAACGCGGGAAAAAGTGGAAGCGGCGA
TGGCGGAGCTGAATTACATTCCCAACCGCGTGGCACAACAACTGGCGGGCAAACAGTCGTTGCTGATTGG
CGTTGCCACCTCCAGTCTGGCCCTGCACGCGCCGTCGCAAATTGTCGCGGCGATTAAATCTCGCGCCGAT
CAACTGGGTGCCAGCGTGGTGGTGTCGATGGTAGAACGAAGCGGCGTCGAAGCCTGTAAAGCGGCGGTGC
ACAATCTTCTCGCGCAACGCGTCAGTGGGCTGATCATTAACTATCCGCTGGATGACCAGGATGCCATTGC
TGTGGAAGCTGCCTGCACTAATGTTCCGGCGTTATTTCTTGATGTCTCTGACCAGACACCCATCAACAGT
ATTATTTTCTCCCATGAAGACGGTACGCGACTGGGCGTGGAGCATCTGGTCGCATTGGGTCACCAGCAAA
TCGCGCTGTTAGCGGGCCCATTAAGTTCTGTCTCGGCGCGTCTGCGTCTGGCTGGCTGGCATAAATATCT
CACTCGCAATCAAATTCAGCCGATAGCGGAACGGGAAGGCGACTGGAGTGCCATGTCCGGTTTTCAACAA
ACCATGCAAATGCTGAATGAGGGCATCGTTCCCACTGCGATGCTGGTTGCCAACGATCAGATGGCGCTGG
GCGCAATGCGCGCCATTACCGAGTCCGGGCTGCGCGTTGGTGCGGATATCTCGGTAGTGGGATACGACGA
TACCGAAGACAGCTCATGTTATATCCCGCCGTTAACCACCATCAAACAGGATTTTCGCCTGCTGGGGCAA
ACCAGCGTGGACCGCTTGCTGCAACTCTCTCAGGGCCAGGCGGTGAAGGGCAATCAGCTGTTGCCCGTCT
CACTGGTGAAAAGAAAAACCACCCTGGCGCCCAATACGCAAACCGCCTCTCCCCGCGCGTTGGCCGATTC
ATTAATGCAGCTGGCACGACAGGTTTCCCGACTGGAAAGCGGGCAGTGAGCGCAACGCAATTAATGTAAG
TTAGCTCACTCATTAGGCACCGGGATCTCGACCGATGCCCTTGAGAGCCTTCAACCCAGTCAGCTCCTTC
CGGTGGGCGCGGGGCATGACTATCGTCGCCGCACTTATGACTGTCTTCTTTATCATGCAACTCGTAGGAC
AGGTGCCGGCAGCGCTCTGGGTCATTTTCGGCGAGGACCGCTTTCGCTGGAGCGCGACGATGATCGGCCT
GTCGCTTGCGGTATTCGGAATCTTGCACGCCCTCGCTCAAGCCTTCGTCACTGGTCCCGCCACCAAACGT
TTCGGCGAGAAGCAGGCCATTATCGCCGGCATGGCGGCCCCACGGGTGCGCATGATCGTGCTCCTGTCGT
TGAGGACCCGGCTAGGCTGGCGGGGTTGCCTTACTGGTTAGCAGAATGAATCACCGATACGCGAGCGAAC
GTGAAGCGACTGCTGCTGCAAAACGTCTGCGACCTGAGCAACAACATGAATGGTCTTCGGTTTCCGTGTT
TCGTAAAGTCTGGAAACGCGGAAGTCAGCGCCCTGCACCATTATGTTCCGGATCTGCATCGCAGGATGCT
GCTGGCTACCCTGTGGAACACCTACATCTGTATTAACGAAGCGCTGGCATTGACCCTGAGTGATTTTTCT
CTGGTCCCGCCGCATCCATACCGCCAGTTGTTTACCCTCACAACGTTCCAGTAACCGGGCATGTTCATCA
TCAGTAACCAGTATCGTGAGCATCCTCTCTCGTTTCATCGGTATCATTACCCCCATGAACAGAAATCCCC
CTTACACGGAGGCATCAGTGACCAAACAGGAAAAAACCGCCCTTAACATGGCCCGCTTTATCAGAAGCCA
GACATTAACGCTTCTGGAGAAACTCAACGAGCTGGACGCGGATGAACAGGCAGACATCTGTGAATCGCTT
CACGACCACGCTGATGAGCTTTACCGCAGCTGCCTCGCGCGTTTCGGTGATGACGGTGAAAACCTCTGAC
ACATGCAGCTCCCGGAGACGGTCACAGCTTGTCTGTAAGCGGATGCCGGGAGCAGACAAGCCCGTCAGGG
CGCGTCAGCGGGTGTTGGCGGGTGTCGGGGCGCAGCCATGACCCAGTCACGTAGCGATAGCGGAGTGTAT
ACTGGCTTAACTATGCGGCATCAGAGCAGATTGTACTGAGAGTGCACCATTGCGGTGTGAAATACCGCAC
AGATGCGTAAGGAGAAAATACCGCATCAGGCGCTCTTCCGCTTCCTCGCTCACTGACTCGCTGCGCTCGG
TCGTTCGGCTGCGGCGAGCGGTATCAGCTCACTCAAAGGCGGTAATACGGTTATCCACAGAATCAGGGGA
TAACGCAGGAAAGAACATGTGAGCAAAAGGCCAGCAAAAGGCCAGGAACCGTAAAAAGGCCGCGTTGCTG
GCGTTTTTCCATAGGCTCCGCCCCCCTGACGAGCATCACAAAAATCGACGCTCAAGTCAGAGGTGGCGAA
ACCCGACAGGACTATAAAGATACCAGGCGTTTCCCCCTGGAAGCTCCCTCGTGCGCTCTCCTGTTCCGAC
CCTGCCGCTTACCGGATACCTGTCCGCCTTTCTCCCTTCGGGAAGCGTGGCGCTTTCTCATAGCTCACGC
TGTAGGTATCTCAGTTCGGTGTAGGTCGTTCGCTCCAAGCTGGGCTGTGTGCACGAACCCCCCGTTCAGC
CCGACCGCTGCGCCTTATCCGGTAACTATCGTCTTGAGTCCAACCCGGTAAGACACGACTTATCGCCACT
GGCAGCAGCCACTGGTAACAGGATTAGCAGAGCGAGGTATGTAGGCGGTGCTACAGAGTTCTTGAAGTGG
TGGCCTAACTACGGCTACACTAGAAGRACAGTATTTGGTATCTGCGCTCTGCTGAAGCCAGTTACCTTCG
GAAAAAGAGTTGGTAGCTCTTGATCCGGCAAACAAACCACCGCTGGTAGCGGTGGTTTTTTTGTTTGCAA
GCAGCAGATTACGCGCAGAAAAAAAGGATCTCAAGAAGATCCTTTGATCTTTTCTACGGGGTCTGACGCT
CAGTGGAACGAAAACTCACGTTAAGGGATTTTGGTCATGAACAATAAAACTGTCTGCTTACATAAACAGT
AATACAAGGGGTGTTATGAGCCATATTCAACGGGAAACGTCTTGCTCTAGGCCGCGATTAAATTCCAACA
TGGATGCTGATTTATATGGGTATAAATGGGCTCGCGATAATGTCGGGCAATCAGGTGCGACAATCTATCG
ATTGTATGGGAAGCCCGATGCGCCAGAGTTGTTTCTGAAACATGGCAAAGGTAGCGTTGCCAATGATGTT
ACAGATGAGATGGTCAGACTAAACTGGCTGACGGAATTTATGCCTCTTCCGACCATCAAGCATTTTATCC
GTACTCCTGATGATGCATGGTTACTCACCACTGCGATCCCCGGGAAAACAGCATTCCAGGTATTAGAAGA
ATATCCTGATTCAGGTGAAAATATTGTTGATGCGCTGGCAGTGTTCCTGCGCCGGTTGCATTCGATTCCT
GTTTGTAATTGTCCTTTTAACAGCGATCGCGTATTTCGTCTCGCTCAGGCGCAATCACGAATGAATAACG
GTTTGGTTGATGCGAGTGATTTTGATGACGAGCGTAATGGCTGGCCTGTTGAACAAGTCTGGAAAGAAAT
GCATAAACTTTTGCCATTCTCACCGGATTCAGTCGTCACTCATGGTGATTTCTCACTTGATAACCTTATT
TTTGACGAGGGGAAATTAATAGGTTGTATTGATGTTGGACGAGTCGGAATCGCAGACCGATACCAGGATC
TTGCCATCCTATGGAACTGCCTCGGTGAGTTTTCTCCTTCATTACAGAAACGGCTTTTTCAAAAATATGG
TATTGATAATCCTGATATGAATAAATTGCAGTTTCATTTGATGCTCGATGAGTTTTTCTAAGAATTAATT
CATGAGCGGATACATATTTGAATGTATTTAGAAAAATAAACAAATAGGGGTTCCGCGCACATTTCCCCGA
AAAGTGCCACCTAAATTGTAAGCGTTAATATTTTGTTAAAATTCGCGTTAAATTTTTGTTAAATCAGCTC
ATTTTTTAACCAATAGGCCGAAATCGGCAAAATCCCTTATAAATCAAAAGAATAGACCGAGATAGGGT
[37 nt withheld, positions 5669-5705]
AAAGAACGTGGACTCCAACGTCAAAGG
[49 nt withheld, positions 5733-5781]
T
[91 nt withheld, positions 5783-5873]
G
[124 nt withheld, positions 5875-5998]
CCCATTCGCCA
